>Addgene plasmid #195693 | pBEL1935 | addgene full sequence | sequence record 383001 | Addgene NGS Result
CATTCAGAGAAGAAACCAATTGTCCATATTGCATCAGACATTGCCGTCACTGCGTCTTTTACTGGCTCTT
CTCGCTAACCAAACCGGTAACCCCGCTTATTAAAAGCATTCTGTAACAAAGCGGGACCAAAGCCATGACA
AAAACGCGTAACAAAAGTGTCTATAATCACGGCAGAAAAGTCCACATTGATTATTTGCACGGCGTCACAC
TTTGCTATGCCATAGCATTTTTATCCATAAGATTAGCGGATCCTACCTGACGCTTTTTATCGCAACTCTC
TACTGTTTCTCCATACCCGTTTTTTTGGGCTAGCCGAAGGGTGAATTATGGAGCAGTCTGTGGCGAATTT
AGTCGATATGCGCGATGTCAGTTTTACGCGTGGCAATCGCTGCATCTTCGATAATATTTCCCTGACCGTG
CCGCGAGGGAAGATCACGGCGATCATGGGGCCATCGGGCATCGGTAAAACGACGCTACTCCGTCTGATTG
GCGGGCAAATCGCACCAGATCATGGTGAGATCCTTTTCGATGGTGAGAATATTCCGGCGATGTCTCGTTC
GCGCCTGTATACAGTGCGCAAACGGATGAGCATGTTATTTCAGTCCGGGGCGTTGTTCACTGATATGAAC
GTATTTGACAACGTCGCCTATCCACTGCGCGAACATACCCAACTTCCCGCGCCATTGTTGCATAGTACGG
TGATGATGAAGCTGGAGGCCGTGGGGCTGCGTGGAGCGGCTAAACTAATGCCTTCTGAACTTTCCGGTGG
GATGGCGCGGCGTGCAGCGCTGGCGCGTGCGATTGCGCTGGAGCCGGATCTCATCATGTTTGATGAACCT
TTTGTTGGGCAAGATCCCATCACCATGGGCGTACTGGTGAAGCTGATTTCTGAGCTGAACAGCGCGCTGG
GCGTGACTTGTGTGGTGGTTTCTCACGATGTGCCGGAAGTGTTAAGTATTGCGGATCACGCCTGGATCCT
GGCGGACAAAAAAATTGTCGCTCATGGCAGTGCCCAGGCGTTGCAGGCGAATCCTGATCCGCGCGTACGT
CAGTTTCTGGACGGGATAGCTGACGGGCCTGTTCCGTTCCGCTATCCTGCCGGCGATTATCACGCTGATC
TTTTACCAGGGAGTTAAGCCACTC
[780 nt withheld, positions 1145-1924]
TGAGTTCATGCAAACGAAAAAAAATGAAATTTGGGTGGGTATCTTTTTATTAGCAGCACTGCTGGCGGCG
CTGTTTGTTTGCCTGAAGGCGGCGAACGTGACGTCCATACGTACTGAACCGACCTACACGCTTTATGCGA
CGTTCGATAACATTGGCGGCCTGAAAGCGCGCTCTCCGGTCAGTATTGGTGGCGTTGTTGTGGGTCGGGT
GGCGGATATTACGCTGGACCCGAAAACCTATCTGCCGCGCGTAACGCTGGAAATTGAACAACGTTATAAC
CACATTCCAGATACCAGTTCGCTGAGCATTCGTACTTCCGGCCTGCTGGGGGAACAATATCTGGCATTAA
ACGTCGGTTTTGAAGACCCGGAACTGGGGACTGCTATCCTGAAGGATGGCGATACAATTCAGGACACTAA
GTCTGCGATGGTGCTGGAAGATCTCATTGGTCAGTTCCTTTACGGTAGTAAAGGCGATGACAATAAGAAT
AGTGGCGATGCGCCAGCTGCTGCGCCAGGTAATTAATTTCAGGAGAACCGACGC
[633 nt withheld, positions 2469-3101]
TAATGAGCGAGTCACTGAGCTGGATGCAGACGGGTGACACGCTGGCGTTATCCGGAGAGCTGGATCAGGA
CGTTTTGCTACCGCTTTGGGAAATGCGTGAGGAAGCGGTGAAGGGGATTACCTGCATCGATCTTAGCCGT
GTCTCCCGCGTGGATACGGGGGGACTGGCACTGCTGCTCCATCTTATCGATCTGGCGAAAAAGCAGGGCA
ACAATGTGACGCTTCAGGGGGTAAACGACAAAGTGTATACCCTGGCGAAATTGTATAATTTGCCTGCTGA
TGTTCTGCCTCGTTAAGGTACCAAATTCCAGAAAAGAGACGCTGAAAAGCGTCTTTTTTCGTTTTGGTCC
TGGTCTGAGGAATGGTTGTAAGCTTGGCTGTTTTGGCGGATGAGAGAAGATTTTCAGCCTGATACAGATT
AAATCAGAACGCAGAAGCGGTCTGATAAAACAGAATTTGCCTGGCGGCAGTAGCGCGGTGGTCCCACCTG
ACCCCATGCCGAACTCAGAAGTGAAACGCCGTAGCGCCGATGGTAGTGTGGGGTCTCCCCATGCGAGAGT
AGGGAACTGCCAGGCATCAAATAAAACGAAAGGCTCAGTCGAAAGACTGGGCCTTTCGTTTTATCTGTTG
TTTGTCGGTGAACGCTCTCCTGAGTAGGACAAATCCGCCGGGAGCGGATTTGAACGTTGCGAAGCAACGG
CCCGGAGGGTGGCGGGCAGGACGCCCGCCATAAACTGCCAGGCATCAAATTAAGCAGAAGGCCATCCTGA
CGGATGGCCTTTTTGCGTTTCTACAAACTCTTTTGTTTATTTTTCTAAATACATTCAAATATGTATCCGC
TCATGAGACAATAACCCTGATAAATGCTTCAATAATATTGAAAAAGGAAGAGTATGAGTATTCAACATTT
CCGTGTCGCCCTTATTCCCTTTTTTGCGGCATTTTGCCTTCCTGTTTTTGCTCACCCAGAAACGCTGGTG
AAAGTAAAAGATGCTGAAGATCAGTTGGGTGCACGAGTGGGTTACATCGAACTGGATCTCAACAGCGGTA
AGATCCTTGAGAGTTTTCGCCCCGAAGAACGTTTTCCAATGATGAGCACTTTTAAAGTTCTGCTATGTGG
CGCGGTATTATCCCGTGTTGACGCCGGGCAAGAGCAACTCGGTCGCCGCATACACTATTCTCAGAATGAC
TTGGTTGAGTACTCACCAGTCACAGAAAAGCATCTTACGGATGGCATGACAGTAAGAGAATTATGCAGTG
CTGCCATAACCATGAGTGATAACACTGCGGCCAACTTACTTCTGACAACGATCGGAGGACCGAAGGAGCT
AACCGCTTTTTTGCACAACATGGGGGATCATGTAACTCGCCTTGATCGTTGGGAACCGGAGCTGAATGAA
GCCATACCAAACGACGAGCGTGACACCACGATGCCTGCAGCAATGGCAACAACGTTGCGCAAACTATTAA
CTGGCGAACTACTTACTCTAGCTTCCCGGCAACAATTAATAGACTGGATGGAGGCGGATAAAGTTGCAGG
ACCACTTCTGCGCTCGGCCCTTCCGGCTGGCTGGTTTATTGCTGATAAATCTGGAGCCGGTGAGCGTGGG
TCTCGCGGTATCATTGCAGCACTGGGGCCAGATGGTAAGCCCTCCCGTATCGTAGTTATCTACACGACGG
GGAGTCAGGCAACTATGGATGAACGAAATAGACAGATCGCTGAGATAGGTGCCTCACTGATTAAGCATTG
GTAACTGTCAGACCAAGTTTACTCATATATACTTTAGATTGATT
[125 nt withheld, positions 4896-5020]
C
[141 nt withheld, positions 5022-5162]
CCTTTGACGTTGGAGTCCACGTTCTTT
[37 nt withheld, positions 5190-5226]
ACCCTATCTCGGGCTATTCTTTTGATTTATAAGGGATTTTGCCGATTTCGGCCTATTGGTTAAAAAATGA
GCTGATTTAACAAAAATTTAACGCGAATTTTAACAAAATATTAACGTTTACAATTTAAAAGGATCTAGGT
GAAGATCCTTTTTGATAATCTCATGACCAAAATCCCTTAACGTGAGTTTTCGTTCCACTGAGCGTCAGAC
CCCGTAGAAAAGATCAAAGGATCTTCTTGAGATCCTTTTTTTCTGCGCGTAATCTGCTGCTTGCAAACAA
AAAAACCACCGCTACCAGCGGTGGTTTGTTTGCCGGATCAAGAGCTACCAACTCTTTTTCCGAAGGTAAC
TGGCTCAGCAGAGCGCAGATACCAAATACTGTCCTTCTAGTGTAGCCGTAGTTAGGCCACCACTTCAAGA
ACTCTGTAGCACCGCCTACATACCTCGCTCTGCTAATCCTGTTACCAGTGGCTGCTGCCAGTGGCGATAA
GTCGTGTCTTACCGGGTTGGACTCAAGACGATAGTTACCGGATAAGGCGCAGCGGTCGGGCTGAACGGGG
GGTTCGTGCACACAGCCCAGCTTGGAGCGAACGACCTACACCGAACTGAGATACCTACAGCGTGAGCTAT
GAGAAAGCGCCACGCTTCCCGAAGGGAGAAAGGCGGACAGGTATCCGGTAAGCGGCAGGGTCGGAACAGG
AGAGCGCACGAGGGAGCTTCCAGGGGGAAACGCCTGGTATCTTTATAGTCCTGTCGGGTTTCGCCACCTC
TGACTTGAGCGTCGATTTTTGTGATGCTCGTCAGGGGGGCGGAGCCTATGGAAAAACGCCAGCAACGCGG
CCTTTTTACGGTTCCTGGCCTTTTGCTGGCCTTTTGCTCACATGTTCTTTCCTGCGTTATCCCCTGATTC
TGTGGATAACCGTATTACCGCCTTTGAGTGAGCTGATACCGCTCGCCGCAGCCGAACGACCGAGCGCAGC
GAGTCAGTGAGCGAGGAAGCGGAAGAGCGCCTGATGCGGTATTTTCTCCTTACGCATCTGTGCGGTATTT
CACACCGCATAGGGTCATGGCTGCGCCCCGACACCCGCCAACACCCGCTGACGCGCCCTGACGGGCTTGT
CTGCTCCCGGCATCCGCTTACAGACAAGCTGTGACCGTCTCCGGGAGCTGCATGTGTCAGAGGTTTTCAC
CGTCATCACCGAAACGCGCGAGGCAGAAGGAGATGGCGCCCAACAGTCCCCCGGCCACGGGGCCTGCCAC
CATACCCACGCCGAAACAAGCGCTCATGAGCCCGAAGTGGCGAGCCCGATCTTCCCCATCGGTGATGTCG
GCGATATAGGCGCCAGCAACCGCACCTGTGGCGCCGGTGATGCCGGCCACGATGCGTCCGGCGTAGAGGA
TCTGCTCATGTTTGACAGCTTATCATCGATGCATAATGTGCCTGTCAAATGGACGAAGCAGGGATTCTGC
AAACCCTATGCTACTCCGTCAAGCCGTCAATTGTCTGATTCGTTACCAATTATGACAACTTGACGGCTAC
ATCATTCACTTTTTCTTCACAACCGGCACGGAACTCGCTCGGGCTGGCCCCGGTGCATTTTTTAAATACC
CGCGAGAAATAGAGTTGATCGTCAAAACCAACATTGCGACCGACGGTGGCGATAGGCATCCGGGTGGTGC
TCAAAAGCAGCTTCGCCTGGCTGATACGTTGGTCCTCGCGCCAGCTTAAGACGCTAATCCCTAACTGCTG
GCGGAAAAGATGTGACAGACGCGACGGCGACAAGCAAACATGCTGTGCGACGCTGGCGATATCAAAATTG
CTGTCTGCCAGGTGATCGCTGATGTACTGACAAGCCTCGCGTACCCGATTATCCATCGGTGGATGGAGCG
ACTCGTTAATCGCTTCCATGCGCCGCAGTAACAATTGCTCAAGCAGATTTATCGCCAGCAGCTCCGAATA
GCGCCCTTCCCCTTGCCCGGCGTTAATGATTTGCCCAAACAGGTCGCTGAAATGCGGCTGGTGCGCTTCA
TCCGGGCGAAAGAACCCCGTATTGGCAAATATTGACGGCCAGTTAAGCCATTCATGCCAGTAGGCGCGCG
GACGAAAGTAAACCCACTGGTGATACCATTCGCGAGCCTCCGGATGACGACCGTAGTGATGAATCTCTCC
TGGCGGGAACAGCAAAATATCACCCGGTCGGCAAACAAATTCTCGTCCCTGATTTTTCACCACCCCCTGA
CCGCGAATGGTGAGATTGAGAATATAACCTTTCATTCCCAGCGGTCGGTCGATAAAAAAATCGAGATAAC
CGTTGGCCTCAATCGGCGTTAAACCCGCCACCAGATGGGCATTAAACGAGTATCCCGGCAGCAGGGGATC
ATTTTGCGCTTCAGCCATACTTTTCATACTCCCGC
Features (pLannotate 1.2.2; 18 found; start..end, strand, type, name):
     10..294     +  promoter       araBAD promoter: araBAD; promoter of the L-arabinose operon of E. coli; the araC regulatory gene is transcribed in the opposite direction (Guzman et al., 1995)
    328..1134    +  CDS            mlaF: MLAF_ECOLI - Also known as yrbF. Experimental evidence at protein level: Swiss-Prot protein existence level 1. Part of the ABC transporter complex MlaFEDB, which is involved in a phospholipid transport pathway that maintains lipid asymmetry in the outer membrane by retrograde trafficking of phospholipids from the outer membrane to the inner membrane. Responsible for energy coupling to the transport system. From Escherichia coli (strain K12).
   1145..1924    +  CDS            mlaE (sequence withheld): MLAE_ECOLI - Also known as yrbE. Experimental evidence at protein level: Swiss-Prot protein existence level 1. Part of the ABC transporter complex MlaFEDB, which is involved in a phospholipid transport pathway that maintains lipid asymmetry in the outer membrane by retrograde trafficking of phospholipids from the outer membrane to the inner membrane. Probably responsible for the translocation of the substrate across the membrane. From Escherichia coli (strain K12).
   1932..2447    +  CDS            mlaD (fragment): MLAD_ECOLI - Also known as yrbD. Experimental evidence at protein level: Swiss-Prot protein existence level 1. Part of the ABC transporter complex MlaFEDB, which is involved in a phospholipid transport pathway that maintains lipid asymmetry in the outer membrane by retrograde trafficking of phospholipids from the outer membrane to the inner membrane (PubMed:19383799, PubMed:27529189). MlaD functions in substrate binding with strong affinity for phospholipids and modulates ATP hydrolytic activity of the complex (PubMed:27529189). From Escherichia coli (strain K12).
   2469..3101    +  CDS            mlaC (sequence withheld): MLAC_ECOLI - Also known as yrbC. Experimental evidence at protein level: Swiss-Prot protein existence level 1. Involved in a phospholipid transport pathway that maintains lipid asymmetry in the outer membrane by retrograde trafficking of phospholipids from the outer membrane to the inner membrane. May transfer phospholipid across the periplasmic space and deliver it to the MlaFEDB complex at the inner membrane. From Escherichia coli (strain K12).
   3104..3394    +  CDS            mlaB: MLAB_ECOLI - Also known as yrbB. Experimental evidence at protein level: Swiss-Prot protein existence level 1. Part of the ABC transporter complex MlaFEDB, which is involved in a phospholipid transport pathway that maintains lipid asymmetry in the outer membrane by retrograde trafficking of phospholipids from the outer membrane to the inner membrane (PubMed:19383799, PubMed:27529189). MlaB plays critical roles in both the assembly and activity of the complex. May act by modulating MlaF structure and stability (PubMed:27529189). From Escherichia coli (strain K12).
   3560..3675    +  ncRNA          5S rRNA: Accession: RF00001 - 5S ribosomal RNA
   3679..3765    +  terminator     rrnB T1 terminator: Escherichia coli rrnB; transcription terminator T1 from the E. coli rrnB gene
   3857..3884    +  terminator     rrnB T2 terminator: transcription terminator T2 from the E. coli rrnB gene
   3903..3994    +  promoter       AmpR promoter: bla
   3995..4855    +  CDS            AmpR: β-lactamase; bla; confers resistance to ampicillin, carbenicillin, and related antibiotics
   4897..5277    +  rep_origin     M13 ori (sequence partly withheld): M13 bacteriophage origin of replication; arrow indicates direction of (+) strand synthesis
   5463..6050    +  rep_origin     ori: high-copy-number ColE1/pMB1/pBR322/pUC origin of replication
   6236..6287    -  misc_feature   bom (fragment): basis of mobility region from pBR322
   6403..6442    -  CDS            rop (fragment): Rop protein, which maintains plasmids at low copy number; rop
   6443..6628    -  CDS            TcR (fragment): tetracycline efflux protein; tet; confers resistance to tetracycline
   6638..6656    +  promoter       tet promoter (fragment): E. coli promoter for tetracycline efflux protein gene
   6746..7624    -  CDS            araC: L-arabinose regulatory protein; araC
