[The description below was written by a language model from this plasmid's Addgene catalogue record and pLannotate feature annotations shown in this document.]
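Description:
pBEL1935 is a bacterial expression plasmid built on the pBAD-His backbone that carries the E. coli mlaFEDCB operon with a small C-terminal deletion in MlaD (residues 173–183 removed). The five genes, mlaF, mlaE, the truncated mlaD, mlaC and mlaB, are arranged in their operon order as consecutive open reading frames downstream of the araBAD promoter. The divergently transcribed araC regulator is also on the plasmid, so expression is controlled by L-arabinose. Transcription ends at the rrnB T1 and T2 terminators, which are preceded by a stretch of 5S rRNA sequence that comes with this terminator region. No His tag or other epitope tag appears in the feature table, despite the backbone name. The insert was assembled by Gibson cloning.

The plasmid replicates in E. coli from a ColE1/pMB1-type origin recorded as high copy and is selected with ampicillin through the bla β-lactamase gene. It also has an M13 phage origin, which can support single-stranded DNA production. Short fragments of bom, rop, the tetracycline resistance gene and its promoter are non-functional remnants of the pBR322 lineage.

Together the Mla proteins form a phospholipid transport pathway that helps maintain outer membrane lipid asymmetry. MlaFEDB is the inner membrane ABC transporter complex, and MlaC is thought to shuttle lipid across the periplasm. The stated purpose is complementation: the operon with the MlaD deletion is supplied in trans, presumably to an mla-deficient strain, to test whether the variant can restore function. This fits the associated study of protein–protein interactions within the Mla system.
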