Addgene plasmid #195693: pBEL1935
Purpose: Complementation of MlaF-MlaE-MlaDdelta173-183-MlaC-MlaB
Depositing lab: Gira Bhabha & Damian Ekiert. Depositing organization: NYU Grossman School of Medicine. Publication: Protein-protein interactions in the Mla lipid transport system probed by computational structure prediction and deep mutational scanning. MacRae MR, Puvanendran D, Haase MAB, Coudray N, Kolich L, Lam C, Baek M, Bhabha G, Ekiert DC. J Biol Chem. 2023 Apr 24:104744. doi: 10.1016/j.jbc.2023.104744. PubMed 37100290.
Backbone
  Vector backbone: pBAD-His
  Vector type: Bacterial Expression
Growth in bacteria
  Bacterial resistance: Ampicillin, 100 μg/mL
  Growth temperature: 37°C
  Growth strain: DH5alpha
  Copy number: High Copy
Gene/Insert
  Gene/Insert name: MlaFEDCB
  Species: E. coli
  Mutation: MlaF-MlaE-MlaDdelta173-183-MlaC-MlaB
  Cloning method: Gibson Cloning
Terms and licenses: Academic/Nonprofit Terms; Industry Terms: Not Available to Industry
Depositor comments: Please visit https://www.biorxiv.org/content/10.1101/2022.12.09.519820v1 for bioRxiv preprint.
How to cite: pBEL1935 was a gift from Gira Bhabha & Damian Ekiert (Addgene plasmid # 195693 ; http://n2t.net/addgene:195693 ; RRID:Addgene_195693)
